>Addgene plasmid #147765 | pN1-HsSmg5-del810-846-V5-SBP-MBP_V | depositor full sequence | sequence record 290212 | Full Sequence
TAGTTATTAATAGTAATCAATTACGGGGTCATTAGTTCATAGCCCATATATGGAGTTCCGCGTTACATAA
CTTACGGTAAATGGCCCGCCTGGCTGACCGCCCAACGACCCCCGCCCATTGACGTCAATAATGACGTATG
TTCCCATAGTAACGCCAATAGGGACTTTCCATTGACGTCAATGGGTGGAGTATTTACGGTAAACTGCCCA
CTTGGCAGTACATCAAGTGTATCATATGCCAAGTACGCCCCCTATTGACGTCAATGACGGTAAATGGCCC
GCCTGGCATTATGCCCAGTACATGACCTTATGGGACTTTCCTACTTGGCAGTACATCTACGTATTAGTCA
TCGCTATTACCATGGTGATGCGGTTTTGGCAGTACATCAATGGGCGTGGATAGCGGTTTGACTCACGGGG
ATTTCCAAGTCTCCACCCCATTGACGTCAATGGGAGTTTGTTTTGGCACCAAAATCAACGGGACTTTCCA
AAATGTCGTAACAACTCCGCCCCATTGACGCAAATGGGCGGTAGGCGTGTACGGTGGGAGGTCTATATAA
GCAGAGCTGGTTTAGTGAACCGTCAGATCCGCTAGCGCTACCGGACTCAGATCTCGAGCTCAAGCTTCGA
ATTCGCAACATGAGCCAAGGCCCCCCCACAGGGGAGAGCAGCGAGCCCGAAGCAAAAGTCCTCCACACTA
AGCGGCTTTACCGGGCTGTGGTGGAGGCTGTGCATCGACTTGACCTCATCCTTTGCAACAAAACTGCTTA
TCAAGAAGTATTCAAACCAGAAAACATTAGCCTGAGGAACAAGCTGCGTGAGCTCTGCGTCAAGCTTATG
TTCCTGCACCCAGTGGACTATGGGAGAAAGGCTGAGGAGCTGCTGTGGAGAAAGGTATACTATGAAGTTA
TCCAGCTTATCAAGACTAACAAAAAGCACATCCACAGCCGGAGCACTTTGGAATGTGCCTACAGGACGCA
CCTGGTTGCTGGTATTGGCTTCTACCAGCATCTCCTTCTCTATATCCAGTCCCACTACCAGCTGGAACTG
CAGTGCTGCATCGACTGGACCCATGTCACTGACCCCCTCATAGGATGCAAGAAGCCAGTGTCTGCCTCAG
GGAAGGAGATGGATTGGGCACAGATGGCATGTCACCGATGTCTGGTGTATCTGGGGGATTTGTCCCGATA
TCAGAATGAATTAGCTGGCGTAGATACCGAGCTGCTAGCCGAGAGATTTTACTACCAAGCCCTGTCAGTA
GCTCCTCAGATTGGAATGCCCTTCAATCAGCTGGGCACCCTGGCAGGCAGCAAGTACTATAATGTGGAAG
CCATGTATTGCTACCTGCGCTGCATCCAGTCAGAAGTGTCCTTTGAGGGAGCCTATGGGAACCTCAAGCG
GCTGTATGACAAGGCAGCCAAAATGTACCACCAACTGAAGAAGTGTGAGACTCGGAAACTGTCTCCTGGC
AAAAAGCGATGTAAAGACATTAAAAGGTTGCTAGTGAACTTTATGTATCTGCAAAGCCTCCTACAGCCCA
AAAGCAGCTCCGTGGACTCAGAGCTGACCTCACTTTGCCAGTCAGTCCTGGAGGACTTCAACCTCTGTCT
CTTCTACCTGCCCTCCTCACCCAACCTCAGCCTGGCCAGTGAGGATGAGGAGGAGTATGAGAGTGGATAT
GCTTTCCTCCCGGACCTTCTCATCTTTCAAATGGTCATCATCTGCCTTATGTGTGTGCACAGCTTGGAGA
GAGCAGGATCCAAGCAGTACAGTGCAGCCATTGCCTTCACCCTGGCCCTCTTTTCCCACCTCGTCAATCA
TGTCAACATACGGCTGCAGGCTGAGCTGGAAGAGGGCGAGAATCCCGTCCCGGCATTCCAGAGTGATGGC
ACAGATGAACCAGAGTCCAAGGAACCTGTGGAGAAAGAGGAGGAGCCAGATCCTGAGCCTCCTCCTGTAA
CACCCCAAGTGGGTGAGGGCAGAAAGAGCCGTAAGTTCTCTCGCCTCTCCTGTCTCCGCCGTCGCCGCCA
CCCACCCAAAGTTGGTGATGACAGTGACCTGAGTGAAGGCTTTGAATCGGACTCAAGCCATGACTCAGCC
CGGGCCAGTGAGGGCTCAGACAGTGGCTCTGACAAGAGTCTTGAAGGTGGGGGAACGGCCTTTGATGCTG
AAACAGACTCGGAAATGAATAGCCAGGAGTCCCGATCAGACTTGGAAGATATGGAGGAAGAGGAGGGGAC
ACGGTCACCAACCCTGGAGCCCCCTCGGGGCAGATCAGAGGCTCCCGATTCCCTCAATGGCCCACTGGGC
CCCAGTGAGGCTAGCATTGCCAGCAATCTACAAGCCATGTCCACCCAGATGTTCCAGACTAAGCGCTGCT
TCCGACTGGCCCCCACCTTTAGCAACCTGCTCCTCCAGCCCACCACCAACCCTCATACCTCGGCCAGCCA
CAGGCCTTGCGTCAATGGGGATGTAGACAAGCCTTCAGAGCCAGCCTCTGAGGAGGGCTCTGAGTCGGAG
GGGAGTGAGTCCAGTGGACGCTCCTGTCGGAATGAGCGCAGCATCCAGGAGAAGCTTCAGGTCCTGATGG
CCGAAGGTCTGCTTCCTGCTGTGAAAGTCTTCCTGGACTGGCTTCGGACCAACCCCGACCTCATCATCGT
GTGTGCGCAGAGCTCTCAAAGTCTGTGGAACCGCCTGTCTGTGTTGCTGAATCTGTTGCCTGCTGCTGGT
GAACTCCAGGAGTCTGGCCTGGCCTTGTGTCCTGAGGTCCAAGATCTTCTTGAAGGTTGTGAACTGCCTG
ACCTCCCCTCTAGCCTTCTGCTCCCAGAGGACATGGCTCTTCGTAACCTGCCCCCGCTCCGAGCTGCCCA
CAGACGCTTTAACTTTGACACGGATCGGCCCCTGCTCAGCACCTTAGAGGAGTCAGTGGTGCGCATCTGC
TGCATCCGCAGCTTTGGTCATTTCATCGCCCGCCTGCAAGGCAGCATCCTGCAGTTCAACCCAGAGGTTG
GCATCTTCGTCAGCATTGCCCAGTCTGAGCAGGAGAGCCTGCTGCAGCAGGCCCAGCCCAAGGCCCAGTC
AGCCATGTCTCCCTACCTCGTCCCTGACACCCAGGCCCTCTGCCACCATCTCCCTGTCATCCGCCAACTG
GCCACCAGTGGCCGCTTCATTGTCATCATCCCAAGGACAGTGATCGATGGCCTGGATTTGCTGAAGAAGG
AACACCCAGGGGCCCGGGATGGGATTCGGTACCTGGAGGCAGAGTTTAAAAAAGGAAACAGGTACATTCG
CTGCCAGAAAGAGGTGGGAAAGAGCTTTGAGCGGCATAAGCTGAAGAGGCAGGATGCAGATGCCTGGACT
CTCTATAAGATCCTAGACAGCTGCAAACAGCTGACTCTGGCCCAGGGGGCAGGTGAGGAGGATCCGAGTG
GCATGGTGACCATCATCACAGGCCTTCCACTGGACAACCCCAGCGTGCTTTCAGGCCCCATGCAGGCAGC
CCTGCAGGCCGCTGCCCACGCCAGTGTGGACATCAAGAATGTTCTGGACTTCTACAAGCAGTGGAAGGAA
ATTGGTACGTCGACGGTACCGCGGGCCCGGGATCCACCGGTCCCTCCAGGTAAGCCTATCCCTAACCCTC
TCCTCGGTCTCGATTCTACGCCCGGAAGCGGTAGCGGTACCATGGACGAGAAGACCACCGGCTGGGGGGG
CGGCCACGTGGTGGAGGGCCTGGCCGGCGAGCTGGAGCAGCTGCGGGCCAGGCTGGAGCACCACCCTCAG
GGCCAGCGGGAGCCCTCCGGCGGCTGCAAGCCCCTCGACATGAAAATCGAAGAAGGTAAACTGGTAATCT
GGATTAACGGCGATAAAGGCTATAACGGTCTCGCTGAAGTCGGTAAGAAATTCGAGAAAGATACCGGAAT
TAAAGTCACCGTTGAGCATCCGGATAAACTGGAAGAGAAATTCCCGCAGGTTGCGGCAACTGGCGATGGC
CCTGACATTATCTTCTGGGCACACGACCGCTTTGGTGGCTACGCTCAATCTGGCCTGTTGGCTGAAATCA
CCCCGGACAAAGCGTTCCAGGACAAGCTGTATCCGTTTACCTGGGATGCCGTACGTTACAACGGCAAGCT
GATTGCTTACCCGATCGCTGTTGAAGCGTTATCGCTGATTTATAACAAAGATCTGCTGCCGAACCCGCCA
AAAACCTGGGAAGAGATCCCGGCGCTGGATAAAGAACTGAAAGCGAAAGGTAAGAGCGCGCTGATGTTCA
ACCTGCAAGAACCGTACTTCACCTGGCCGCTGATTGCTGCTGACGGGGGTTATGCGTTCAAGTATGAAAA
CGGCAAGTACGACATTAAAGACGTGGGCGTGGATAACGCTGGCGCGAAAGCGGGTCTGACCTTCCTGGTT
GACCTGATTAAAAGCAAACACATGAATGCAGACACCGATTACTCCATCGCAGAAGCTGCCTTTAATAAAG
GCGAAACAGCGATGACCATCAACGGCCCGTGGGCATGGTCCAACATCGACACCAGCAAAGTGAATTATGG
TGTAACGGTACTGCCGACCTTCAAGGGTCAACCATCCAAACCGTTCGTTGGCGTGCTGAGCGCAGGTATT
AACGCCGCCAGTCCGAACAAAGAGCTGGCGAAAGAGTTCCTCGAAAACTATCTGCTGACTGATGAAGGTC
TGGAAGCGGTTAATAAAGACAAACCGCTGGGTGCCGTAGCGCTGAAGTCTTACGAGGAAGAGTTGGCGAA
AGATCCACGTATTGCCGCCACCATGGAAAACGCCCAGAAAGGTGAAATCATGCCGAACATCCCGCAGATG
TCCGCTTTCTGGTATGCCGTGCGTACTGCGGTGATCAACGCCGCCAGCGGTCGTCAGACTGTCGATGAAG
CCCTGAAAGACTAAGCGGCCGCGACTCTAGATCATAATCAGCCATACCACATTTGTAGAGGTTTTACTTG
CTTTAAAAAACCTCCCACACCTCCCCCTGAACCTGAAACATAAAATGAATGCAATTGTTGTTGTTAACTT
GTTTATTGCAGCTTATAATGGTTACAAATAAAGCAATAGCATCACAAATTTCACAAATAAAGCATTTTTT
TCACTGCATTCTAGTTGTGGTTTGTCCAAACTCATCAATGTATCTTAAGGCGTAAATTGTAAGCGTTAAT
ATTTTGTTAAAATTCGCGTTAAATTTTTGTTAAATCAGCTCATTTTTTAACCAATAGGCCGAAATCGGCA
AAATCCCTTATAAATCAAAAGAATAGACCGAGATAGGGT
[37 nt withheld, positions 5290-5326]
AAAGAACGTGGACTCCAACGTCAAAGG
[49 nt withheld, positions 5354-5402]
T
[91 nt withheld, positions 5404-5494]
G
[124 nt withheld, positions 5496-5619]
CAGGTGGCACTTTTCGGGGAAATGTGCGCGGAACCCCTATTTGTTTATTTTTCTAAATACATTCAAATAT
GTATCCGCTCATGAGACAATAACCCTGATAAATGCTTCAATAATATTGAAAAAGGAAGAGTCCTGAGGCG
GAAAGAACCAGCTGTGGAATGTGTGTCAGTTAGGGTGTGGAAAGTCCCCAGGCTCCCCAGCAGGCAGAAG
TATGCAAAGCATGCATCTCAATTAGTCAGCAACCAGGTGTGGAAAGTCCCCAGGCTCCCCAGCAGGCAGA
AGTATGCAAAGCATGCATCTCAATTAGTCAGCAACCATAGTCCCGCCCCTAACTCCGCCCATCCCGCCCC
TAACTCCGCCCAGTTCCGCCCATTCTCCGCCCCATGGCTGACTAATTTTTTTTATTTATGCAGAGGCCGA
GGCCGCCTCGGCCTCTGAGCTATTCCAGAAGTAGTGAGGAGGCTTTTTTGGAGGCCTAGGCTTTTGCAAA
GATCGATCAAGAGACAGGATGAGGATCGTTTCGCATGATTGAACAAGATGGATTGCACGCAGGTTCTCCG
GCCGCTTGGGTGGAGAGGCTATTCGGCTATGACTGGGCACAACAGACAATCGGCTGCTCTGATGCCGCCG
TGTTCCGGCTGTCAGCGCAGGGGCGCCCGGTTCTTTTTGTCAAGACCGACCTGTCCGGTGCCCTGAATGA
ACTGCAAGACGAGGCAGCGCGGCTATCGTGGCTGGCCACGACGGGCGTTCCTTGCGCAGCTGTGCTCGAC
GTTGTCACTGAAGCGGGAAGGGACTGGCTGCTATTGGGCGAAGTGCCGGGGCAGGATCTCCTGTCATCTC
ACCTTGCTCCTGCCGAGAAAGTATCCATCATGGCTGATGCAATGCGGCGGCTGCATACGCTTGATCCGGC
TACCTGCCCATTCGACCACCAAGCGAAACATCGCATCGAGCGAGCACGTACTCGGATGGAAGCCGGTCTT
GTCGATCAGGATGATCTGGACGAAGAGCATCAGGGGCTCGCGCCAGCCGAACTGTTCGCCAGGCTCAAGG
CGAGCATGCCCGACGGCGAGGATCTCGTCGTGACCCATGGCGATGCCTGCTTGCCGAATATCATGGTGGA
AAATGGCCGCTTTTCTGGATTCATCGACTGTGGCCGGCTGGGTGTGGCGGACCGCTATCAGGACATAGCG
TTGGCTACCCGTGATATTGCTGAAGAGCTTGGCGGCGAATGGGCTGACCGCTTCCTCGTGCTTTACGGTA
TCGCCGCTCCCGATTCGCAGCGCATCGCCTTCTATCGCCTTCTTGACGAGTTCTTCTGAGCGGGACTCTG
GGGTTCGAAATGACCGACCAAGCGACGCCCAACCTGCCATCACGAGATTTCGATTCCACCGCCGCCTTCT
ATGAAAGGTTGGGCTTCGGAATCGTTTTCCGGGACGCCGGCTGGATGATCCTCCAGCGCGGGGATCTCAT
GCTGGAGTTCTTCGCCCACCCTAGGGGGAGGCTAACTGAAACACGGAAGGAGACAATACCGGAAGGAACC
CGCGCTATGACGGCAATAAAAAGACAGAATAAAACGCACGGTGTTGGGTCGTTTGTTCATAAACGCGGGG
TTCGGTCCCAGGGCTGGCACTCTGTCGATACCCCACCGAGACCCCATTGGGGCCAATACGCCCGCGTTTC
TTCCTTTTCCCCACCCCACCCCCCAAGTTCGGGTGAAGGCCCAGGGCTCGCAGCCAACGTCGGGGCGGCA
GGCCCTGCCATAGCCTCAGGTTACTCATATATACTTTAGATTGATTTAAAACTTCATTTTTAATTTAAAA
GGATCTAGGTGAAGATCCTTTTTGATAATCTCATGACCAAAATCCCTTAACGTGAGTTTTCGTTCCACTG
AGCGTCAGACCCCGTAGAAAAGATCAAAGGATCTTCTTGAGATCCTTTTTTTCTGCGCGTAATCTGCTGC
TTGCAAACAAAAAAACCACCGCTACCAGCGGTGGTTTGTTTGCCGGATCAAGAGCTACCAACTCTTTTTC
CGAAGGTAACTGGCTTCAGCAGAGCGCAGATACCAAATACTGTCCTTCTAGTGTAGCCGTAGTTAGGCCA
CCACTTCAAGAACTCTGTAGCACCGCCTACATACCTCGCTCTGCTAATCCTGTTACCAGTGGCTGCTGCC
AGTGGCGATAAGTCGTGTCTTACCGGGTTGGACTCAAGACGATAGTTACCGGATAAGGCGCAGCGGTCGG
GCTGAACGGGGGGTTCGTGCACACAGCCCAGCTTGGAGCGAACGACCTACACCGAACTGAGATACCTACA
GCGTGAGCTATGAGAAAGCGCCACGCTTCCCGAAGGGAGAAAGGCGGACAGGTATCCGGTAAGCGGCAGG
GTCGGAACAGGAGAGCGCACGAGGGAGCTTCCAGGGGGAAACGCCTGGTATCTTTATAGTCCTGTCGGGT
TTCGCCACCTCTGACTTGAGCGTCGATTTTTGTGATGCTCGTCAGGGGGGCGGAGCCTATGGAAAAACGC
CAGCAACGCGGCCTTTTTACGGTTCCTGGCCTTTTGCTGGCCTTTTGCTCACATGTTCTTTCCTGCGTTA
TCCCCTGATTCTGTGGATAACCGTATTACCGCCATGCAT
Features (pLannotate 1.2.2; 18 found; start..end, strand, type, name):
     61..364     +  enhancer       CMV enhancer: human cytomegalovirus immediate early enhancer
    365..568     +  promoter       CMV promoter: human cytomegalovirus (CMV) immediate early promoter
    591..634     +  misc_feature   MCS (fragment): multiple cloning site
    640..3576    +  CDS            SMG5: SMG5_HUMAN - Also known as EST1B, KIAA1089. Experimental evidence at protein level: Swiss-Prot protein existence level 1. Plays a role in nonsense-mediated mRNA decay. Does not have RNase activity by itself. Promotes dephosphorylation of UPF1. Together with SMG7 is thought to provide a link to the mRNA degradation machinery involving exonucleolytic pathways, and to serve as an adapter for UPF1 to protein phosphatase 2A (PP2A), thereby triggering UPF1 dephosphorylation. Necessary for TERT activity. From Homo sapiens (Human).
   3579..3611    +  misc_feature   MCS (fragment): multiple cloning site
   3619..3660    +  CDS            V5 tag: epitope tag from simian virus 5
   3682..3795    +  CDS            SBP: streptavidin-binding peptide selected from a peptide library; binds streptavidin with nanomolar affinity (Keefe et al., 2001)
   3820..4911    +  CDS            MBP: maltose binding protein from E. coli; malE (mutated); This version of the gene does not encode a signal sequence, so MBP will remain in the cytosol.
   4930..5013    +  CDS            large T antigen (fragment): large T antigen from SV40 (simian virus 40)
   5036..5157    +  polyA_signal   SV40 poly(A) signal: SV40 polyadenylation signal
   5191..5619    -  rep_origin     f1 ori (sequence partly withheld): f1 bacteriophage origin of replication; arrow indicates direction of (+) strand synthesis
   5646..5750    +  promoter       AmpR promoter: bla
   5752..6109    +  promoter       SV40 promoter: SV40 enhancer and early promoter
   6144..6938    +  CDS            NeoR/KanR: aminoglycoside phosphotransferase from Tn5; aph(3')-II (or nptII); confers resistance to neomycin, kanamycin, and G418 (Geneticin®)
   6959..7111    +  CDS            ble (fragment): BLE_KLEPN - Experimental evidence at protein level: Swiss-Prot protein existence level 1. Binding protein with a strong affinity to the bleomycin family of antibiotics. Binds to CL990; an antimitotic-antibiotic compound. From Klebsiella pneumoniae.
   7170..7217    +  polyA_signal   HSV TK poly(A) signal: herpes simplex virus thymidine kinase polyadenylation signal (Cole and Stacy, 1985)
   7308..7324    -  polyA_signal   bGH poly(A) signal (fragment): bovine growth hormone polyadenylation signal
   7546..8134    +  rep_origin     ori: high-copy-number ColE1/pMB1/pBR322/pUC origin of replication
