[The description below was written by a language model from this plasmid's Addgene catalogue record and pLannotate feature annotations shown in this document.]
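Description:
pN1-HsSmg5-del810-846-V5-SBP-MBP_V is an 8,248 nt mammalian expression plasmid encoding a deletion variant of human SMG5, a nonsense-mediated mRNA decay factor that acts together with SMG7 to link UPF1 to the mRNA degradation machinery. The catalogue lists the backbone as unknown, although the name and feature layout (CMV enhancer/promoter, flanking multiple cloning site fragments, SV40 poly(A), and an SV40 promoter-driven NeoR/KanR cassette) resemble an N1-type vector for C-terminal fusions. It is propagated in E. coli through a high-copy ColE1/pUC-type origin with kanamycin selection. The Tn5 aminoglycoside phosphotransferase gene is preceded by both a bacterial bla promoter and the SV40 early promoter and followed by an HSV TK poly(A) signal, so it can also confer G418 resistance in mammalian cells. An f1 origin is present as well. Short annotated fragments of ble, bGH poly(A) and SV40 large T antigen appear to be backbone remnants rather than functional units.

The CMV immediate early enhancer and promoter drive the SMG5 open reading frame, which lacks residues 810–846 according to the construct name and carries one silent change (C969T) relative to the reference transcript. Downstream of SMG5 lie a V5 epitope tag, a streptavidin-binding peptide and a signal-sequence-free E. coli maltose binding protein, arranged as a C-terminal tag and terminated by the SV40 polyadenylation signal. This tag combination allows immunodetection through V5 and affinity capture on streptavidin. The record gives the purpose only as mammalian expression of the deletion mutant. The associated publication concerns recruitment of the CCR4-NOT deadenylase complex by the SMG5–SMG7 heterodimer, which suggests use in pull-down or interaction assays in human cells.
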