Addgene plasmid #147765: pN1-HsSmg5-del810-846-V5-SBP-MBP_V
Purpose: Mammalian Expression of HsSmg5-del810-846
Depositing lab: Elisa Izaurralde. Depositing organization: Max Planck Institute for Developmental Biology. Publication: The SMG5-SMG7 heterodimer directly recruits the CCR4-NOT deadenylase complex to mRNAs containing nonsense codons via interaction with POP2. Loh B, Jonas S, Izaurralde E. Genes Dev. 2013 Oct 1;27(19):2125-38. doi: 10.1101/gad.226951.113. PubMed 24115769.
Backbone
  Vector backbone: Unknown
  Vector type: Mammalian Expression
Growth in bacteria
  Bacterial resistance: Kanamycin, 50 μg/mL
  Growth temperature: 37°C
  Growth strain: DH5alpha
  Copy number: High Copy
Gene/Insert
  Gene/Insert name: HsSmg5-del810-846
  Species: H. sapiens (human)
  Mutation: one silent mutation C969T compared to the sequence given by NCBI: NM_015327.2.
  Entrez Gene: SMG5 (a.k.a. EST1B, LPTS-RP1, LPTSRP1, SMG-5)
  Cloning method: Unknown
Terms and licenses: Academic/Nonprofit Terms; Industry Terms: Not Available to Industry
Depositor comments: Plasmids from this collection were made available to the research community and donated after the lab closed. Please note that the sequence provided by the depositing laboratory may be theoretical/predicted or based on Sanger sequencing results. There may be discrepancies between sequencing results obtained by Addgene and the depositor sequence. If an Addgene verified sequence is not available, please contact before placing your order to request that our lab fully sequence the plasmid.
How to cite: pN1-HsSmg5-del810-846-V5-SBP-MBP_V was a gift from Elisa Izaurralde (Addgene plasmid # 147765 ; http://n2t.net/addgene:147765 ; RRID:Addgene_147765)
